>Addgene plasmid #144269 | TFORF1037 | addgene full sequence | sequence record 404154 | Addgene NGS Result
TTAATGTAGTCTTATGCAATACTCTTGTAGTCTTGCAACATGGTAACGATGAGTTAGCAACATGCCTTAC
AAGGAGAGAAAAAGCACCGTGCATGCCGATTGGTGGAAGTAAGGTGGTACGATCGTGCCTTATTAGGAAG
GCAACAGACGGGTCTGACATGGATTGGACGAACCACTGAATTGCCGCATTGCAGAGATATTGTATTTAAG
TGCCTAGCTCGATACATAAACGGGTCTCTCTGGTTAGACCAGATCTGAGCCTGGGAGCTCTCTGGCTAAC
TAGGGAACCCACTGCTTAAGCCTCAATAAAGCTTGCCTTGAGTGCTTCAAGTAGTGTGTGCCCGTCTGTT
GTGTGACTCTGGTAACTAGAGATCCCTCAGACCCTTTTAGTCAGTGTGGAAAATCTCTAGCAGTGGCGCC
CGAACAGGGACTTGAAAGCGAAAGGGAAACCAGAGGAGCTCTCTCGACGCAGGACTCGGCTTGCTGAAGC
GCGCACGGCAAGAGGCGAGGGGCGGCGACTGGTGAGTACGCCAAAAATTTTGACTAGCGGAGGCTAGAAG
GAGAGAGATGGGTGCGAGAGCGTCAGTATTAAGCGGGGGAGAATTAGATCGCGATGGGAAAAAATTCGGT
TAAGGCCAGGGGGAAAGAAAAAATATAAATTAAAACATATAGTATGGGCAAGCAGGGAGCTAGAACGATT
CGCAGTTAATCCTGGCCTGTTAGAAACATCAGAAGGCTGTAGACAAATACTGGGACAGCTACAACCATCC
CTTCAGACAGGATCAGAAGAACTTAGATCATTATATAATACAGTAGCAACCCTCTATTGTGTGCATCAAA
GGATAGAGATAAAAGACACCAAGGAAGCTTTAGACAAGATAGAGGAAGAGCAAAACAAAAGTAAGACCAC
CGCACAGCAAGCGGCCGCTGATCTTCAGACCTGGAGGAGGAGATATGAGGGACAATTGGAGAAGTGAATT
ATATAAATATAAAGTAGTAAAAATTGAACCATTAGGAGTAGCACCCACCAAGGCAAAGAGAAGAGTGGTG
CAGAGAGAAAAAAGAGCAGTGGGAATAGGAGCTTTGTTCCTTGGGTTCTTGGGAGCAGCAGGAAGCACTA
TGGGCGCAGCGTCAATGACGCTGACGGTACAGGCCAGACAATTATTGTCTGGTATAGTGCAGCAGCAGAA
CAATTTGCTGAGGGCTATTGAGGCGCAACAGCATCTGTTGCAACTCACAGTCTGGGGCATCAAGCAGCTC
CAGGCAAGAATCCTGGCTGTGGAAAGATACCTAAAGGATCAACAGCTCCTGGGGATTTGGGGTTGCTCTG
GAAAACTCATTTGCACCACTGCTGTGCCTTGGAATGCTAGTTGGAGTAATAAATCTCTGGAACAGATTTG
GAATCACACGACCTGGATGGAGTGGGACAGAGAAATTAACAATTACACAAGCTTAATACACTCCTTAATT
GAAGAATCGCAAAACCAGCAAGAAAAGAATGAACAAGAATTATTGGAATTAGATAAATGGGCAAGTTTGT
GGAATTGGTTTAACATAACAAATTGGCTGTGGTATATAAAATTATTCATAATGATAGTAGGAGGCTTGGT
AGGTTTAAGAATAGTTTTTGCTGTACTTTCTATAGTGAATAGAGTTAGGCAGGGATATTCACCATTATCG
TTTCAGACCCACCTCCCAACCCCGAGGGGACCCATGCATTGCATCTCAATTAGTCAGCAACCAGGTGTGG
AAAGTCCCCAGGCTCCCCAGCAGGCAGAAGTATGCAAAGCATGCGTCTCAATTAGTCAGCAACCATAGTC
CCGCCCCTAACTCCGCCCATCCCGCCCCTAACTCCGCCCAGTTCCGCCCATTCTCCGCCCCATGGCTGAC
TAATTTTTTTTATTTATGCAGAGGCCGAGGCCGCCTCGGCCTCTGAGCTATTCCAGAAGTAGTGAGGAGG
CTTTTTTGGAGGCCTAGGCTTTTGCAAAAAGCTTTCTAGAGGTACCACCGGAGCTTACCATGACCGAGTA
CAAGCCCACGGTGCGCCTCGCCACCCGCGACGACGTCCCCAGGGCCGTACGCACCCTCGCCGCCGCGTTC
GCCGACTACCCCGCCACGCGCCACACCGTCGATCCGGACCGCCACATCGAGCGGGTCACCGAGCTGCAAG
AACTCTTCCTCACGCGCGTCGGGCTCGACATCGGCAAGGTGTGGGTCGCGGACGACGGCGCCGCCGTGGC
GGTCTGGACCACGCCGGAGAGCGTCGAAGCGGGGGCGGTGTTCGCCGAGATCGGCCCGCGCATGGCCGAG
TTGAGCGGTTCCCGGCTGGCCGCGCAGCAACAGATGGAAGGCCTCCTGGCGCCGCACCGGCCCAAGGAGC
CCGCGTGGTTCCTGGCCACCGTCGGCGTCTCGCCCGACCACCAGGGCAAGGGTCTGGGCAGCGCCGTCGT
GCTCCCCGGAGTGGAGGCGGCCGAGCGCGCCGGGGTGCCCGCCTTCCTGGAGACCTCCGCGCCCCGCAAC
CTCCCCTTCTACGAGCGGCTCGGCTTCACCGTCACCGCCGACGTCGAGGTGCCCGAAGGACCGCGCACCT
GGTGCATGACCCGCAAGCCCGGTGCCAGTTAACGAATTCTAGATCTTGAGACAAATGGCAGTATTCATCC
ACAATTTTAAAAGAAAAGGGGGGATTGGGGGGTACAGTGCAGGGGAAAGAATAGTAGACATAATAGCAAC
AGACATACAAACTAAAGAATTACAAAAACAAATTACAAAAATTCAAAATTTTCGGGTTTATTACAGGGAC
AGCAGAGATCCACTTTGGCGCCGGCTCGAGGCCTGCAGGTGCAAAGATGGATAAAGTTTTAAACAGAGAG
GAATCTTTGCAGCTAATGGACCTTCTAGGTCTTGAAAGGAGTGGGAATTGGCTCCGGTGCCCGTCAGTGG
GCAGAGCGCACATCGCCCACAGTCCCCGAGAAGTTGGGGGGAGGGGTCGGCAATTGAACCGGTGCCTAGA
GAAGGTGGCGCGGGGTAAACTGGGAAAGTGATGTCGTGTACTGGCTCCGCCTTTTTCCCGAGGGTGGGGG
AGAACCGTATATAAGTGCAGTAGTCGCCGTGAACGTTCTTTTTCGCAACGGGTTTGCCGCCAGAACACAG
GTAAGTGCCGTGTGTGGTTCCCGCGGGCCTGGCCTCTTTACGGGTTATGGCCCTTGCGTGCCTTGAATTA
CTTCCACCTGGCTGCAGTACGTGATTCTTGATCCCGAGCTTCGGGTTGGAAGTGGGTGGGAGAGTTCGAG
GCCTTGCGCTTAAGGAGCCCCTTCGCCTCGTGCTTGAGTTGAGGCCTGGCCTGGGCGCTGGGGCCGCCGC
GTGCGAATCTGGTGGCACCTTCGCGCCTGTCTCGCTGCTTTCGATAAGTCTCTAGCCATTTAAAATTTTT
GATGACCTGCTGCGACGCTTTTTTTCTGGCAAGATAGTCTTGTAAATGCGGGCCAAGATCTGCACACTGG
TATTTCGGTTTTTGGGGCCGCGGGCGGCGACGGGGCCCGTGCGTCCCAGCGCACATGTTCGGCGAGGCGG
GGCCTGCGAGCGCGGCCACCGAGAATCGGACGGGGGTAGTCTCAAGCTGGCCGGCCTGCTCTGGTGCCTG
GCCTCGCGCCGCCGTGTATCGCCCCGCCCTGGGCGGCAAGGCTGGCCCGGTCGGCACCAGTTGCGTGAGC
GGAAAGATGGCCGCTTCCCGGCCCTGCTGCAGGGAGCTCAAAATGGAGGACGCGGCGCTCGGGAGAGCGG
GCGGGTGAGTCACCCACACAAAGGAAAAGGGCCTTTCCGTCCTCAGCCGTCGCTTCATGTGACTCCACGG
AGTACCGGGCGCCGTCCAGGCACCTCGATTAGTTCTCGAGCTTTTGGAGTACGTCGTCTTTAGGTTGGGG
GGAGGGGTTTTATGCGATGGAGTTTCCCCACACTGAGTGGGTGGAGACTGAAGTTAGGCCAGCTTGGCAC
TTGATGTAATTCTCCTTGGAATTTGCCCTTTTTGAGTTTGGATCTTGGTTCATTCTCAAGCCTCAGACAG
TGGTTCAAAGTTTTTTTCTTCCATTTCAGGTGTCGTGAGGCTAGCACCGCCACCCTGCAGGACCCGGCTT
CCACGTGTGTCCCGGAGCCGGCGTCTCAGCACACGCTCCGCTCCGGGCCTGGGTGCCTACAGCAGCCAGA
GCAGCAGGGAGTCCGGGACCCGGGCGGCATCTGGGCCAAGTTAGGCGCCGCCGAGGCCAGCGCTGAACGT
CTCCAGGGCCGGAGGAGCCGCGGGGCGTCCGGGTCTGAGCCGCAGCAAATGGGCTCCGACGTGCGGGACC
TGAACGCGCTGCTGCCCGCCGTCCCCTCCCTGGGTGGCGGCGGCGGCTGTGCCCTGCCTGTGAGCGGCGC
GGCGCAGTGGGCGCCGGTGCTGGACTTTGCGCCCCCGGGCGCTTCGGCTTACGGGTCGTTGGGCGGCCCC
GCGCCGCCACCGGCTCCGCCGCCACCCCCGCCGCCGCCGCCTCACTCCTTCATCAAACAGGAGCCGAGCT
GGGGCGGCGCGGAGCCGCACGAGGAGCAGTGCCTGAGCGCCTTCACTGTCCACTTTTCCGGCCAGTTCAC
TGGCACAGCCGGAGCCTGTCGCTACGGGCCCTTCGGTCCTCCTCCGCCCAGCCAGGCGTCATCCGGCCAG
GCCAGGATGTTTCCTAACGCGCCCTACCTGCCCAGCTGCCTCGAGAGCCAGCCCGCTATTCGCAATCAGG
GTTACAGCACGGTCACCTTCGACGGGACGCCCAGCTACGGTCACACGCCCTCGCACCATGCGGCGCAGTT
CCCCAACCACTCATTCAAGCATGAGGATCCCATGGGCCAGCAGGGCTCGCTGGGTGAGCAGCAGTACTCG
GTGCCGCCCCCGGTCTATGGCTGCCACACCCCCACCGACAGCTGCACCGGCAGCCAGGCTTTGCTGCTGA
GGACGCCCTACAGCAGTGACAATTTATACCAAATGACATCCCAGCTTGAATGCATGACCTGGAATCAGAT
GAACTTAGGAGCCACCTTAAAGGGAGTTGCTGCTGGGAGCTCCAGCTCAGTGAAATGGACAGAAGGGCAG
AGCAACCACAGCACAGGGTACGAGAGCGATAACCACACAACGCCCATCCTCTGCGGAGCCCAATACAGAA
TACACACGCACGGTGTCTTCAGAGGCATTCAGGATGTGCGACGTGTGCCTGGAGTAGCCCCGACTCTTGT
ACGGTCGGCATCTGAGACCAGTGAGAAACGCCCCTTCATGTGTGCTTACCCAGGCTGCAATAAGAGATAT
TTTAAGCTGTCCCACTTACAGATGCACAGCAGGAAGCACACTGGTGAGAAACCATACCAGTGTGACTTCA
AGGACTGTGAACGAAGGTTTTCTCGTTCAGACCAGCTCAAAAGACACCAAAGGAGACATACAGGTGTGAA
ACCATTCCAGTGTAAAACTTGTCAGCGAAAGTTCTCCCGGTCCGACCACCTGAAGACCCACACCAGGACT
CATACAGGTGAAAAGCCCTTCAGCTGTCGGTGGCCAAGTTGTCAGAAAAAGTTTGCCCGGTCAGATGAAT
TAGTCCGCCATCACAACATGCATCAGAGAAACATGACCAAACTCCAGCTGGCGCTTTAGTAATGAACTAG
TCCGTAACTTGAAAGTATTTCGATTTCTTGGCTTTATATATCTTGTGGAAAGGACGAACGTCCCAAACAC
GGAATTCGAGTACGCGTTAAGTCGACAATCAACCTCTGGATTACAAAATTTGTGAAAGATTGACTGGTAT
TCTTAACTATGTTGCTCCTTTTACGCTATGTGGATACGCTGCTTTAATGCCTTTGTATCATGCTATTGCT
TCCCGTATGGCTTTCATTTTCTCCTCCTTGTATAAATCCTGGTTGCTGTCTCTTTATGAGGAGTTGTGGC
CCGTTGTCAGGCAACGTGGCGTGGTGTGCACTGTGTTTGCTGACGCAACCCCCACTGGTTGGGGCATTGC
CACCACCTGTCAGCTCCTTTCCGGGACTTTCGCTTTCCCCCTCCCTATTGCCACGGCGGAACTCATCGCC
GCCTGCCTTGCCCGCTGCTGGACAGGGGCTCGGCTGTTGGGCACTGACAATTCCGTGGTGTTGTCGGGGA
AATCATCGTCCTTTCCTTGGCTGCTCGCCTGTGTTGCCACCTGGATTCTGCGCGGGACGTCCTTCTGCTA
CGTCCCTTCGGCCCTCAATCCAGCGGACCTTCCTTCCCGCGGCCTGCTGCCGGCTCTGCGGCCTCTTCCG
CGTCTTCGCCTTCGCCCTCAGACGAGTCGGATCTCCCTTTGGGCCGCCTCCCCGCGTCGACTTTAAGACC
AATGACTTACAAGGCAGCTGTAGATCTTAGCCACTTTTTAAAAGAAAAGGGGGGACTGGAAGGGCTAATT
CACTCCCAACGAAGACAAGATCTGCTTTTTGCTTGTACTGGGTCTCTCTGGTTAGACCAGATCTGAGCCT
GGGAGCTCTCTGGCTAACTAGGGAACCCACTGCTTAAGCCTCAATAAAGCTTGCCTTGAGTGCTTCAAGT
AGTGTGTGCCCGTCTGTTGTGTGACTCTGGTAACTAGAGATCCCTCAGACCCTTTTAGTCAGTGTGGAAA
ATCTCTAGCAGTACGTATAGTAGTTCATGTCATCTTATTATTCAGTATTTATAACTTGCAAAGAAATGAA
TATCAGAGAGTGAGAGGAACTTGTTTATTGCAGCTTATAATGGTTACAAATAAAGCAATAGCATCACAAA
TTTCACAAATAAAGCATTTTTTTCACTGCATTCTAGTTGTGGTTTGTCCAAACTCATCAATGTATCTTAT
CATGTCTGGCTCTAGCTATCCCGCCCCTAACTCCGCCCATCCCGCCCCTAACTCCGCCCAGTTCCGCCCA
TTCTCCGCCCCATGGCTGACTAATTTTTTTTATTTATGCAGAGGCCGAGGCCGCCTCGGCCTCTGAGCTA
TTCCAGAAGTAGTGAGGAGGCTTTTTTGGAGGCCTAGGGACGTACCCAATTCGCCCTATAGTGAGTCGTA
TTACGCGCGCTCACTGGCCGTCGTTTTACAACGTCGTGACTGGGAAAACCCTGGCGTTACCCAACTTAAT
CGCCTTGCAGCACATCCCCCTTTCGCCAGCTGGCGTAATAGCGAAGAGGCCCGCACCGATCGCCCTTCCC
AACAGTTGCGCAGCCTGAATGGCGAATGGG
[124 nt withheld, positions 7241-7364]
C
[91 nt withheld, positions 7366-7456]
A
[49 nt withheld, positions 7458-7506]
CCTTTGACGTTGGAGTCCACGTTCTTT
[37 nt withheld, positions 7534-7570]
ACCCTATCTCGGTCTATTCTTTTGATTTATAAGGGATTTTGCCGATTTCGGCCTATTGGTTAAAAAATGA
GCTGATTTAACAAAAATTTAACGCGAATTTTAACAAAATATTAACGCTTACAATTTAGGTGGCACTTTTC
GGGGAAATGTGCGCGGAACCCCTATTTGTTTATTTTTCTAAATACATTCAAATATGTATCCGCTCATGAG
ACAATAACCCTGATAAATGCTTCAATAATATTGAAAAAGGAAGAGTATGAGTATTCAACATTTCCGTGTC
GCCCTTATTCCCTTTTTTGCGGCATTTTGCCTTCCTGTTTTTGCTCACCCAGAAACGCTGGTGAAAGTAA
AAGATGCTGAAGATCAGTTGGGTGCACGAGTGGGTTACATCGAACTGGATCTCAACAGCGGTAAGATCCT
TGAGAGTTTTCGCCCCGAAGAACGTTTTCCAATGATGAGCACTTTTAAAGTTCTGCTATGTGGCGCGGTA
TTATCCCGTATTGACGCCGGGCAAGAGCAACTCGGTCGCCGCATACACTATTCTCAGAATGACTTGGTTG
AGTACTCACCAGTCACAGAAAAGCATCTTACGGATGGCATGACAGTAAGAGAATTATGCAGTGCTGCCAT
AACCATGAGTGATAACACTGCGGCCAACTTACTTCTGACAACGATCGGAGGACCGAAGGAGCTAACCGCT
TTTTTGCACAACATGGGGGATCATGTAACTCGCCTTGATCGTTGGGAACCGGAGCTGAATGAAGCCATAC
CAAACGACGAGCGTGACACCACGATGCCTGTAGCAATGGCAACAACGTTGCGCAAACTATTAACTGGCGA
ACTACTTACTCTAGCTTCCCGGCAACAATTAATAGACTGGATGGAGGCGGATAAAGTTGCAGGACCACTT
CTGCGCTCGGCCCTTCCGGCTGGCTGGTTTATTGCTGATAAATCTGGAGCCGGTGAGCGTGGGTCTCGCG
GTATCATTGCAGCACTGGGGCCAGATGGTAAGCCCTCCCGTATCGTAGTTATCTACACGACGGGGAGTCA
GGCAACTATGGATGAACGAAATAGACAGATCGCTGAGATAGGTGCCTCACTGATTAAGCATTGGTAACTG
TCAGACCAAGTTTACTCATATATACTTTAGATTGATTTAAAACTTCATTTTTAATTTAAAAGGATCTAGG
TGAAGATCCTTTTTGATAATCTCATGACCAAAATCCCTTAACGTGAGTTTTCGTTCCACTGAGCGTCAGA
CCCCGTAGAAAAGATCAAAGGATCTTCTTGAGATCCTTTTTTTCTGCGCGTAATCTGCTGCTTGCAAACA
AAAAAACCACCGCTACCAGCGGTGGTTTGTTTGCCGGATCAAGAGCTACCAACTCTTTTTCCGAAGGTAA
CTGGCTTCAGCAGAGCGCAGATACCAAATACTGTTCTTCTAGTGTAGCCGTAGTTAGGCCACCACTTCAA
GAACTCTGTAGCACCGCCTACATACCTCGCTCTGCTAATCCTGTTACCAGTGGCTGCTGCCAGTGGCGAT
AAGTCGTGTCTTACCGGGTTGGACTCAAGACGATAGTTACCGGATAAGGCGCAGCGGTCGGGCTGAACGG
GGGGTTCGTGCACACAGCCCAGCTTGGAGCGAACGACCTACACCGAACTGAGATACCTACAGCGTGAGCT
ATGAGAAAGCGCCACGCTTCCCGAAGGGAGAAAGGCGGACAGGTATCCGGTAAGCGGCAGGGTCGGAACA
GGAGAGCGCACGAGGGAGCTTCCAGGGGGAAACGCCTGGTATCTTTATAGTCCTGTCGGGTTTCGCCACC
TCTGACTTGAGCGTCGATTTTTGTGATGCTCGTCAGGGGGGCGGAGCCTATGGAAAAACGCCAGCAACGC
GGCCTTTTTACGGTTCCTGGCCTTTTGCTGGCCTTTTGCTCACATGTTCTTTCCTGCGTTATCCCCTGAT
TCTGTGGATAACCGTATTACCGCCTTTGAGTGAGCTGATACCGCTCGCCGCAGCCGAACGACCGAGCGCA
GCGAGTCAGTGAGCGAGGAAGCGGAAGAGCGCCCAATACGCAAACCGCCTCTCCCCGCGCGTTGGCCGAT
TCATTAATGCAGCTGGCACGACAGGTTTCCCGACTGGAAAGCGGGCAGTGAGCGCAACGCAATTAATGTG
AGTTAGCTCACTCATTAGGCACCCCAGGCTTTACACTTTATGCTTCCGGCTCGTATGTTGTGTGGAATTG
TGAGCGGATAACAATTTCACACAGGAAACAGCTATGACCATGATTACGCCAAGCGCGCAATTAACCCTCA
CTAAAGGGAACAAAAGCTGGAGCTGCAAGC
Features (pLannotate 1.2.2; 31 found; start..end, strand, type, name):
      5..231     +  promoter       RSV promoter: Rous sarcoma virus enhancer/promoter
    232..412     +  LTR            5' LTR (truncated): truncated 5' long terminal repeat (LTR) from HIV-1
    459..584     +  misc_feature   HIV-1 Ψ: packaging signal of human immunodeficiency virus type 1
    568..931     +  CDS            HIV-1 gag (fragment): gag protein from human immunodeficiency virus 1; gag
   1077..1310    +  misc_feature   RRE: The Rev response element (RRE) of HIV-1 allows for Rev-dependent mRNA export from the nucleus to the cytoplasm.
   1687..1713    +  CDS            Rev (fragment): human immunodeficiency virus 1 (HIV-1) Rev protein; rev; enhances nuclear export of unspliced and incompletely spliced viral mRNAs
   1720..1743    +  promoter       SV40 promoter (fragment): SV40 early promoter
   1744..1815    +  promoter       SV40 promoter (fragment): SV40 enhancer and early promoter
   1839..1974    +  rep_origin     SV40 ori: SV40 origin of replication
   2020..2616    +  CDS            PuroR (fragment): puromycin N-acetyltransferase; pac from Streptomyces; confers resistance to puromycin
   2665..2782    +  misc_feature   cPPT/CTS: central polypurine tract and central termination sequence of HIV-1
   2847..2913    +  CDS            small t antigen (fragment): SV40 (simian virus 40) small t antigen
   2920..4098    +  promoter       EF-1α promoter: strong constitutive promoter for human elongation factor EF-1α
   4319..5656    +  CDS            WT1: WT1_HUMAN - Experimental evidence at protein level: Swiss-Prot protein existence level 1. Transcription factor that plays an important role in cellular development and cell survival (PubMed:7862533). Recognizes and binds to the DNA sequence 5'-GCG(T/G)GGGCG-3' (PubMed:7862533, PubMed:17716689, PubMed:25258363). Regulates the expression of numerous target genes, including EPO. Plays an essential role for development of the urogenital system. It has a tumor suppressor as well as an oncogenic role in tumor formation. Function may be isoform-specific: isoforms lacking the KTS motif may act as tran
   5672..5725    +  promoter       U6 promoter (fragment): RNA polymerase III promoter for human U6 snRNA
   5767..6355    +  misc_feature   WPRE: woodchuck hepatitis virus posttranscriptional regulatory element
   6406..6425    +  misc_feature   cPPT/CTS (fragment): central polypurine tract and central termination sequence of HIV-1
   6427..6660    +  LTR            3' LTR (ΔU3): self-inactivating 3' long terminal repeat (LTR) from HIV-1
   6738..6859    +  polyA_signal   SV40 poly(A) signal: SV40 polyadenylation signal
   6899..7034    +  rep_origin     SV40 ori: SV40 origin of replication
   7055..7073    -  promoter       T7 promoter: promoter for bacteriophage T7 RNA polymerase
   7081..7236    +  CDS            lacZα (fragment): LacZα fragment of β-galactosidase; lacZ fragment
   7241..7669    +  rep_origin     f1 ori (sequence partly withheld): f1 bacteriophage origin of replication; arrow indicates direction of (+) strand synthesis
   7722..7826    +  promoter       AmpR promoter: bla
   7827..8687    +  CDS            AmpR: β-lactamase; bla; confers resistance to ampicillin, carbenicillin, and related antibiotics
   8858..9446    +  rep_origin     ori: high-copy-number ColE1/pMB1/pBR322/pUC origin of replication
   9629..9721    +  CDS            lacI (fragment): lac repressor; lacI; The lac repressor binds to the lac operator to inhibit transcription in E. coli. This inhibition can be relieved by adding lactose or isopropyl-β-D-thiogalactopyranoside (IPTG).
   9734..9755    +  protein_bind   CAP binding site: CAP binding activates transcription in the presence of cAMP. E. coli catabolite activator protein
   9770..9800    +  promoter       lac promoter: promoter for the E. coli lac operon
   9808..9824    +  protein_bind   lac operator: The lac repressor binds to the lac operator to inhibit transcription in E. coli. This inhibition can be relieved by adding lactose or isopropyl-β-D-thiogalactopyranoside (IPTG). lac repressor encoded by lacI
   9869..9887    +  promoter       T3 promoter: promoter for bacteriophage T3 RNA polymerase
