[The description below was written by a language model from this plasmid's Addgene catalogue record and pLannotate feature annotations shown in this document.]
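Description:
TFORF1037 is a lentiviral mammalian expression plasmid built on the pLX_TRC317 backbone that carries the human WT1 (Wilms tumor 1) transcription factor open reading frame. It belongs to a barcoded transcription factor ORF collection in which each construct bears a unique 24-bp barcode, so individual factors can be identified by sequencing in pooled overexpression screens. The sequenced record is about 9.9 kb. In bacteria the plasmid is maintained by a high-copy ColE1/pUC-type origin and selected through the β-lactamase (AmpR) gene. An f1 origin and leftover lac, T7 and T3 cloning-vector elements are also present. The depositor notes that the plasmid can recombine, as is common for LTR-containing vectors.

The viral portion has a third-generation, self-inactivating layout. An RSV promoter drives a truncated HIV-1 5' LTR, followed by the Ψ packaging signal with a gag fragment, the Rev response element for Rev-dependent nuclear export of the genomic RNA, a cPPT/CTS, and a ΔU3 3' LTR that disables LTR promoter activity after integration. An SV40 poly(A) signal lies downstream. Within the transferred region, an SV40 early promoter drives puromycin N-acetyltransferase for selection of transduced cells, and a separate EF-1α promoter gives strong constitutive expression of WT1. The annotated WT1 match is somewhat shorter than the stated 1,646 bp insert. A WPRE downstream of the ORF enhances transcript stability and expression. The barcode is not annotated in the feature table, so its exact position is not given in the record. The short U6 promoter fragment between the ORF and the WPRE is probably only a partial sequence match. The construct is intended for stable WT1 overexpression, for example in directed differentiation screens.
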