Addgene plasmid #144269: TFORF1037
Purpose: Lentiviral vector for overexpressing transcription factor ORFs with unique 24-bp barcodes. Barcodes facilitate identification of transcription factors in pooled screens.
Depositing lab: Feng Zhang. Depositing organization: Broad Institute. Publication: A transcription factor atlas of directed differentiation. Joung J, Ma S, Tay T, Geiger-Schuller KR, Kirchgatterer PC, Verdine VK, Guo B, Arias-Garcia MA, Allen WE, Singh A, Kuksenko O, Abudayyeh OO, Gootenberg JS, Fu Z, Macrae RK, Buenrostro JD, Regev A, Zhang F. Cell. 2023 Jan 5;186(1):209-229.e26. doi: 10.1016/j.cell.2022.11.026. PubMed 36608654.
Backbone
  Vector backbone: pLX_TRC317
  Backbone manufacturer: Broad Institute Genetic Perturbation Platform
  Backbone size w/o insert (bp): 8264
  Vector type: Mammalian Expression, Lentiviral
  Selectable markers: Puromycin
Growth in bacteria
  Bacterial resistance: Ampicillin, 100 μg/mL
  Growth temperature: 37°C
  Growth strain: NEB Stable
  Copy number: High Copy
Gene/Insert
  Gene/Insert name: WT1
  Species: H. sapiens (human)
  Insert size (bp): 1646
  Entrez Gene: WT1 (a.k.a. AWT1, GUD, NPHS4, WAGR, WIT-2, WT-1, WT33)
  Promoter: EF1a
  Cloning method: Unknown
  Sequencing primers: 5′ GGGTGGAGACTGAAGTTAGGCCAG; 3′ CACATAGCGTAAAAGGAGCAACATAG
Terms and licenses: Academic/Nonprofit Terms; Industry Terms: Not Available to Industry
Depositor comments: NM_024424,ENST00000448076,ENST00000639907 . The transcription factor ORF portion of this plasmid was synthesized by Genewiz. Please test multiple small colonies in case of plasmid recombination. To make this collection available in a timely manner, a portion of this collection was not fully sequenced by Addgene. If an Addgene verified full plasmid sequence is not available, please contact us prior to placing an order to request the full sequence.
How to cite: TFORF1037 was a gift from Feng Zhang (Addgene plasmid # 144269 ; http://n2t.net/addgene:144269 ; RRID:Addgene_144269)
