>Addgene plasmid #144269 | TFORF1037 | depositor partial sequence | sequence record 284922 | Insert
ACCGCCACCCTGCAGGACCCGGCTTCCACGTGTGTCCCGGAGCCGGCGTCTCAGCACACGCTCCGCTCCG
GGCCTGGGTGCCTACAGCAGCCAGAGCAGCAGGGAGTCCGGGACCCGGGCGGCATCTGGGCCAAGTTAGG
CGCCGCCGAGGCCAGCGCTGAACGTCTCCAGGGCCGGAGGAGCCGCGGGGCGTCCGGGTCTGAGCCGCAG
CAAATGGGCTCCGACGTGCGGGACCTGAACGCGCTGCTGCCCGCCGTCCCCTCCCTGGGTGGCGGCGGCG
GCTGTGCCCTGCCTGTGAGCGGCGCGGCGCAGTGGGCGCCGGTGCTGGACTTTGCGCCCCCGGGCGCTTC
GGCTTACGGGTCGTTGGGCGGCCCCGCGCCGCCACCGGCTCCGCCGCCACCCCCGCCGCCGCCGCCTCAC
TCCTTCATCAAACAGGAGCCGAGCTGGGGCGGCGCGGAGCCGCACGAGGAGCAGTGCCTGAGCGCCTTCA
CTGTCCACTTTTCCGGCCAGTTCACTGGCACAGCCGGAGCCTGTCGCTACGGGCCCTTCGGTCCTCCTCC
GCCCAGCCAGGCGTCATCCGGCCAGGCCAGGATGTTTCCTAACGCGCCCTACCTGCCCAGCTGCCTCGAG
AGCCAGCCCGCTATTCGCAATCAGGGTTACAGCACGGTCACCTTCGACGGGACGCCCAGCTACGGTCACA
CGCCCTCGCACCATGCGGCGCAGTTCCCCAACCACTCATTCAAGCATGAGGATCCCATGGGCCAGCAGGG
CTCGCTGGGTGAGCAGCAGTACTCGGTGCCGCCCCCGGTCTATGGCTGCCACACCCCCACCGACAGCTGC
ACCGGCAGCCAGGCTTTGCTGCTGAGGACGCCCTACAGCAGTGACAATTTATACCAAATGACATCCCAGC
TTGAATGCATGACCTGGAATCAGATGAACTTAGGAGCCACCTTAAAGGGAGTTGCTGCTGGGAGCTCCAG
CTCAGTGAAATGGACAGAAGGGCAGAGCAACCACAGCACAGGGTACGAGAGCGATAACCACACAACGCCC
ATCCTCTGCGGAGCCCAATACAGAATACACACGCACGGTGTCTTCAGAGGCATTCAGGATGTGCGACGTG
TGCCTGGAGTAGCCCCGACTCTTGTACGGTCGGCATCTGAGACCAGTGAGAAACGCCCCTTCATGTGTGC
TTACCCAGGCTGCAATAAGAGATATTTTAAGCTGTCCCACTTACAGATGCACAGCAGGAAGCACACTGGT
GAGAAACCATACCAGTGTGACTTCAAGGACTGTGAACGAAGGTTTTCTCGTTCAGACCAGCTCAAAAGAC
ACCAAAGGAGACATACAGGTGTGAAACCATTCCAGTGTAAAACTTGTCAGCGAAAGTTCTCCCGGTCCGA
CCACCTGAAGACCCACACCAGGACTCATACAGGTGAAAAGCCCTTCAGCTGTCGGTGGCCAAGTTGTCAG
AAAAAGTTTGCCCGGTCAGATGAATTAGTCCGCCATCACAACATGCATCAGAGAAACATGACCAAACTCC
AGCTGGCGCTTTAGTAATGAACTAGTCCGTAACTTGAAAGTATTTCGATTTCTTGGCTTTATATATCTTG
TGGAAAGGACGAACGTCCCAAACACGGAATTCGAGT
