>Addgene plasmid #144269 | TFORF1037 | depositor partial sequence | sequence record 284923 | Barcode
ACGTCCCAAACACGGAATTCGAGT
